Addgene plasmid #83389: His8:MBP-tev-Asp-eK-Flv
Purpose: bacterial expression vector pVP16 containing a derivative of E. coli lacZ fused with E. coli flavin binding protein MioC to be used in N-end rule in vitro ubiquitination studies
Depositing lab: Nico Dissmeyer. Depositing organization: Leibniz Institute of Plant Biochemistry (IPB).
Backbone
  Vector backbone: pVP16
  Vector type: Bacterial Expression, Synthetic Biology
Growth in bacteria
  Bacterial resistance: Ampicillin, 100 μg/mL
  Growth temperature: 37°C
  Growth strain: BL21
  Copy number: High Copy
Gene/Insert
  Gene/Insert name: flavin binding protein MioC
  Species: E. coli
  Insert size (bp): 450
  GenBank ID: WP_080028772.1
  Tag / fusion protein: 8xHis (N terminal on backbone); MBP (N terminal on backbone); 3xHA (N terminal on backbone)
  Cloning method: Gateway Cloning
  Sequencing primers: 5′ gatgtccgctttctggtatgc; 3′ GTTCTGAGGTCATTACTGG
Terms and licenses: Academic/Nonprofit Terms; Industry Terms: Not Available to Industry
How to cite: His8:MBP-tev-Asp-eK-Flv was a gift from Nico Dissmeyer (Addgene plasmid # 83389 ; http://n2t.net/addgene:83389 ; RRID:Addgene_83389)
