[The description below was written by a language model from this plasmid's Addgene catalogue record and pLannotate feature annotations shown in this document.]
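Description:
His8:MBP-tev-Asp-eK-Flv is a bacterial expression plasmid built on the pVP16 backbone by Gateway cloning, designed to produce an artificial N-end rule substrate in E. coli (BL21 is the recorded strain). It replicates from a high-copy ColE1/pMB1-type origin, with a pBR322 bom region and only a fragment of rop, and is selected with ampicillin through the AmpR β-lactamase gene. The feature table also annotates a cat (chloramphenicol acetyltransferase) gene between the lambda t0 and rrnB T1 terminators, although the catalogue lists ampicillin as the only selection. A full-length lacI gene driven by the lacIq promoter supplies repressor in cis.

Expression is driven by a bacteriophage T5 promoter with lac operators, so it is IPTG-inducible. The open reading frame begins with the backbone-encoded 8xHis tag and a cytosolic, signal-sequence-free maltose binding protein, which aid purification and solubility. After the attB1 site comes a TEV protease recognition site, then a short segment the annotation software calls a lacI fragment, a 3xHA epitope tag, and the E. coli flavin-binding protein MioC (about 450 bp), ending at attB2. The short segment presumably corresponds to the "eK" element in the name, which the catalogue describes as a lacZ derivative; the record does not resolve this discrepancy. The name suggests that TEV cleavage removes the His8-MBP carrier and exposes an aspartate as the new N-terminal residue, although the record does not spell this out. The resulting HA-tagged eK-flavodoxin protein is intended as a defined substrate for in vitro ubiquitination studies of the N-end rule pathway.
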