Features (pLannotate 1.2.2; 22 found; start..end, strand, type, name):
    236..260     +  protein_bind   attB1: mutant version of attB; recombination site for the Gateway® BP reaction BP Clonase™
    263..281     +  CDS            TEV site (fragment): tobacco etch virus (TEV) protease recognition and cleavage site
    301..394     +  CDS            lacI (fragment): lac repressor; lacI; The lac repressor binds to the lac operator to inhibit transcription in E. coli. This inhibition can be relieved by adding lactose or isopropyl-β-D-thiogalactopyranoside (IPTG).
    407..496     +  CDS            3xHA: three tandem HA epitope tags
    503..940     +  CDS            mioC: MIOC_ECOLI - Also known as yieB. Experimental evidence at protein level: Swiss-Prot protein existence level 1. Probable electron transporter required for biotin synthase activity. From Escherichia coli (strain K12).
    948..972     -  protein_bind   attB2: mutant version of attB; recombination site for the Gateway® BP reaction BP Clonase™
   1040..1134    +  terminator     lambda t0 terminator: transcription terminator from phage lambda
   1149..1177    +  promoter       cat promoter (fragment): promoter of the E. coli cat gene encoding chloramphenicol acetyltransferase
   1178..1834    +  CDS            cat: CAT_ECOLX - Experimental evidence at protein level: Swiss-Prot protein existence level 1. This enzyme is an effector of chloramphenicol resistance in bacteria. From Escherichia coli. This protein is used as a marker in many commonly used cloning vectors, such as pACYC184.
   1902..1988    +  terminator     rrnB T1 terminator: Escherichia coli rrnB; transcription terminator T1 from the E. coli rrnB gene
   2011..2028    -  promoter       tet promoter (fragment): E. coli promoter for tetracycline efflux protein gene
   2047..2068    -  protein_bind   CAP binding site: CAP binding activates transcription in the presence of cAMP. E. coli catabolite activator protein
   2081..3163    -  CDS            lacI: lac repressor; lacI; The lac repressor binds to the lac operator to inhibit transcription in E. coli. This inhibition can be relieved by adding lactose or isopropyl-β-D-thiogalactopyranoside (IPTG).
   3164..3241    -  promoter       lacIq promoter: lacI (mutant); In the lacIq allele, a single base change in the promoter boosts expression of the lacI gene about 10-fold.
   3290..3331    +  CDS            rop (fragment): Rop protein, which maintains plasmids at low copy number; rop
   3433..3573    +  misc_feature   bom: basis of mobility region from pBR322
   3759..4347    -  rep_origin     ori: high-copy-number ColE1/pMB1/pBR322/pUC origin of replication
   4518..5378    -  CDS            AmpR: β-lactamase; bla; confers resistance to ampicillin, carbenicillin, and related antibiotics
   5379..5483    -  promoter       AmpR promoter: bla
   5593..5637    +  promoter       T5 promoter: bacteriophage T5 promoter for E. coli RNA polymerase, with embedded lac operator
   5645..5661    +  protein_bind   lac operator: The lac repressor binds to the lac operator to inhibit transcription in E. coli. This inhibition can be relieved by adding lactose or isopropyl-β-D-thiogalactopyranoside (IPTG). lac repressor encoded by lacI
   5731..166     +  CDS            MBP (across the origin): maltose binding protein from E. coli; malE (mutated); This version of the gene does not encode a signal sequence, so MBP will remain in the cytosol.
>Addgene plasmid #83389 | His8:MBP-tev-Asp-eK-Flv | addgene full sequence | sequence record 175068 | Addgene NGS Result
GGCGAAAGATCCACGTATTGCCGCCACTATGGAAAACGCCCAGAAAGGTGAAATCATGCCGAACATCCCG
CAGATGTCCGCTTTCTGGTATGCCGTGCGTACTGCGGTGATCAACGCCGCCAGCGGTCGTCAGACTGTCG
ATGAAGCCCTGAAAGACGCGCAGACTAATTCGAGCTCGAACAACAACAACAATAACAATAACAACAACCT
CGGGATCGACGAAAACCTGTACCTCACAAGTTTGTACAAAAAAGCAGGCTTAGAAAACCTGTATTTTCAG
GATCACGGATCTGGAGCTTGGCTGTTGCCCGTCTCACTGGTGAAAAGAAAAACCACCCTGGCGCCCAATA
CGCAAACCGCCTCTCCCCGCGCGTTGGCCGATTCATTAATGCAGGGAATGGGATCCTACCCATACGATGT
TCCTGACTATGCGGGCTATCCCTATGACGTCCCGGACTATGCAGGATCCTATCCATACGACGTTCCAGAT
TACGCTGGTGCTGCAGATATCACTCTTATCAGCGGCAGCACCCTCGGCGGTGCCGAATATGTAGCAGAAC
ACCTGGCTGAAAAGCTGGAAGAGGCGGGTTTTACCACCGAAACGCTGCACGGTCCGCTGTTGGAAGATTT
ATCTGCCTCGGGGATCTGGCTGATTATCAGCTCCACCCACGGTGCCGGAGATATTCCGGACAACCTTTCT
CCTTTCTATGAAGCATTGCAGGAACAGAAGCCCGATCTTTCTGCGGTCCGCTTTGGCGCAATCGGTATTG
GTAGTCGTGAATATGACACCTTTTGTGGGGCTATCGATAAACTCGAGGCAGAACTCAAAGATTCCGGTGC
AAAACAGACAGGCGAAACACTGAAGATCAACATTCTTGATCACGACATTCCGGAAGATCCGGCAGAAGAA
TGGCTGGGATCGTGGATTAATTTACTCAAATAATGATACCCAGCTTTCTTGTACAAAGTGGTGATGGCGC
GCCTGTAGGACGTCGACGGTACCATCGATACGCGTTCGAAGCTTAATTAGCTGAGCTTGGACTCCTGTTG
ATAGATCCAGTAATGACCTCAGAACTCCATCTGGATTTGTTCAGAACGCTCGGTTGCCGCCGGGCGTTTT
TTATTGGTGAGAATCCAAGCTAGCTTGGCGAGATTTTCAGGAGCTAAGGAAGCTAAAATGGAGAAAAAAA
TCACTGGATATACCACCGTTGATATATCCCAATGGCATCGTAAAGAACATTTTGAGGCATTTCAGTCAGT
TGCTCAATGTACCTATAACCAGACCGTTCAGCTGGATATTACGGCCTTTTTAAAGACCGTAAAGAAAAAT
AAGCACAAGTTTTATCCGGCCTTTATTCACATTCTTGCCCGCCTGATGAATGCTCATCCGGAATTTCGTA
TGGCAATGAAAGACGGTGAGCTGGTGATATGGGATAGTGTTCACCCTTGTTACACCGTTTTCCATGAGCA
AACTGAAACGTTTTCATCGCTCTGGAGTGAATACCACGACGATTTCCGGCAGTTTCTACACATATATTCG
CAAGATGTGGCGTGTTACGGTGAAAACCTGGCCTATTTCCCTAAAGGGTTTATTGAGAATATGTTTTTCG
TCTCAGCCAATCCCTGGGTGAGTTTCACCAGTTTTGATTTAAACGTGGCCAATATGGACAACTTCTTCGC
CCCCGTTTTCACCATGGGCAAATATTATACGCAAGGCGACAAGGTGCTGATGCCGCTGGCGATTCAGGTT
CATCATGCCGTTTGTGATGGCTTCCATGTCGGCAGAATGCTTAATGAATTACAACAGTACTGCGATGAGT
GGCAGGGCGGGGCGTAATTTTTTTAAGGCAGTTATTGGTGCCCTTAAACGCCTGGGGTAATGACTCTCTA
GCTTGAGGCATCAAATAAAACGAAAGGCTCAGTCGAAAGACTGGGCCTTTCGTTTTATCTGTTGTTTGTC
GGTGAACGCTCTCCTGAGTAGGACAAATCCGCCCTCTAGATTACGTGCAGTCGATGATAAGCTGTCAAAC
ATGAGAATTGTGCCTAATGAGTGAGCTAACTTACATTAATTGCGTTGCGCTCACTGCCCGCTTTCCAGTC
GGGAAACCTGTCGTGCCAGCTGCATTAATGAATCGGCCAACGCGCGGGGAGAGGCGGTTTGCGTATTGGG
CGCCAGGGTGGTTTTTCTTTTCACCAGTGAGACGGGCAACAGCTGATTGCCCTTCACCGCCTGGCCCTGA
GAGAGTTGCAGCAAGCGGTCCACGCTGGTTTGCCCCAGCAGGCGAAAATCCTGTTTGATGGTGGTTAACG
GCGGGATATAACATGAGCTGTCTTCGGTATCGTCGTATCCCACTACCGAGATATCCGCACCAACGCGCAG
CCCGGACTCGGTAATGGCGCGCATTGCGCCCAGCGCCATCTGATCGTTGGCAACCAGCATCGCAGTGGGA
ACGATGCCCTCATTCAGCATTTGCATGGTTTGTTGAAAACCGGACATGGCACTCCAGTCGCCTTCCCGTT
CCGCTATCGGCTGAATTTGATTGCGAGTGAGATATTTATGCCAGCCAGCCAGACGCAGACGCGCCGAGAC
AGAACTTAATGGGCCCGCTAACAGCGCGATTTGCTGGTGACCCAATGCGACCAGATGCTCCACGCCCAGT
CGCGTACCGTCTTCATGGGAGAAAATAATACTGTTGATGGGTGTCTGGTCAGAGACATCAAGAAATAACG
CCGGAACATTAGTGCAGGCAGCTTCCACAGCAATGGCATCCTGGTCATCCAGCGGATAGTTAATGATCAG
CCCACTGACGCGTTGCGCGAGAAGATTGTGCACCGCCGCTTTACAGGCTTCGACGCCGCTTCGTTCTACC
ATCGACACCACCACGCTGGCACCCAGTTGATCGGCGCGAGATTTAATCGCCGCGACAATTTGCGACGGCG
CGTGCAGGGCCAGACTGGAGGTGGCAACGCCAATCAGCAACGACTGTTTGCCCGCCAGTTGTTGTGCCAC
GCGGTTGGGAATGTAATTCAGCTCCGCCATCGCCGCTTCCACTTTTTCCCGCGTTTTCGCAGAAACGTGG
CTGGCCTGGTTCACCACGCGGGAAACGGTCTGATAAGAGACACCGGCATACTCTGCGACATCGTATAACG
TTACTGGTTTCACATTCACCACCCTGAATTGACTCTCTTCCGGGCGCTATCATGCCATACCGCGAAAGGT
TTTGCACCATTCGATGGTGTCGGAATTTCGGGCAGCGTTGGGTCCTGGCCACGGGTGCGCATGATCTAGA
GCTGCCTCGCGCGTTTCGGTGATGACGGTGAAAACCTCTGACACATGCAGCTCCCGGAGACGGTCACAGC
TTGTCTGTAAGCGGATGCCGGGAGCAGACAAGCCCGTCAGGGCGCGTCAGCGGGTGTTGGCGGGTGTCGG
GGCGCAGCCATGACCCAGTCACGTAGCGATAGCGGAGTGTATACTGGCTTAACTATGCGGCATCAGAGCA
GATTGTACTGAGAGTGCACCATATGCGGTGTGAAATACCGCACAGATGCGTAAGGAGAAAATACCGCATC
AGGCGCTCTTCCGCTTCCTCGCTCACTGACTCGCTGCGCTCGGTCGTTCGGCTGCGGCGAGCGGTATCAG
CTCACTCAAAGGCGGTAATACGGTTATCCACAGAATCAGGGGATAACGCAGGAAAGAACATGTGAGCAAA
AGGCCAGCAAAAGGCCAGGAACCGTAAAAAGGCCGCGTTGCTGGCGTTTTTCCATAGGCTCCGCCCCCCT
GACGAGCATCACAAAAATCGACGCTCAAGTCAGAGGTGGCGAAACCCGACAGGACTATAAAGATACCAGG
CGTTTCCCCCTGGAAGCTCCCTCGTGCGCTCTCCTGTTCCGACCCTGCCGCTTACCGGATACCTGTCCGC
CTTTCTCCCTTCGGGAAGCGTGGCGCTTTCTCATAGCTCACGCTGTAGGTATCTCAGTTCGGTGTAGGTC
GTTCGCTCCAAGCTGGGCTGTGTGCACGAACCCCCCGTTCAGCCCGACCGCTGCGCCTTATCCGGTAACT
ATCGTCTTGAGTCCAACCCGGTAAGACACGACTTATCGCCACTGGCAGCAGCCACTGGTAACAGGATTAG
CAGAGCGAGGTATGTAGGCGGTGCTACAGAGTTCTTGAAGTGGTGGCCTAACTACGGCTACACTAGAAGG
ACAGTATTTGGTATCTGCGCTCTGCTGAAGCCAGTTACCTTCGGAAAAAGAGTTGGTAGCTCTTGATCCG
GCAAACAAACCACCGCTGGTAGCGGTGGTTTTTTTGTTTGCAAGCAGCAGATTACGCGCAGAAAAAAAGG
ATCTCAAGAAGATCCTTTGATCTTTTCTACGGGGTCTGACGCTCAGTGGAACGAAAACTCACGTTAAGGG
ATTTTGGTCATGAGATTATCAAAAAGGATCTTCACCTAGATCCTTTTAAATTAAAAATGAAGTTTTAAAT
CAATCTAAAGTATATATGAGTAAACTTGGTCTGACAGTTACCAATGCTTAATCAGTGAGGCACCTATCTC
AGCGATCTGTCTATTTCGTTCATCCATAGTTGCCTGACTCCCCGTCGTGTAGATAACTACGATACGGGAG
GGCTTACCATCTGGCCCCAGTGCTGCAATGATACCGCGAGACCCACGCTCACCGGCTCCAGATTTATCAG
CAATAAACCAGCCAGCCGGAAGGGCCGAGCGCAGAAGTGGTCCTGCAACTTTATCCGCCTCCATCCAGTC
TATTAATTGTTGCCGGGAAGCTAGAGTAAGTAGTTCGCCAGTTAATAGTTTGCGCAACGTTGTTGCCATT
GCTACAGGCATCGTGGTGTCACGCTCGTCGTTTGGTATGGCTTCATTCAGCTCCGGTTCCCAACGATCAA
GGCGAGTTACATGATCCCCCATGTTGTGCAAAAAAGCGGTTAGCTCCTTCGGTCCTCCGATCGTTGTCAG
AAGTAAGTTGGCCGCAGTGTTATCACTCATGGTTATGGCAGCACTGCATAATTCTCTTACTGTCATGCCA
TCCGTAAGATGCTTTTCTGTGACTGGTGAGTACTCAACCAAGTCATTCTGAGAATAGTGTATGCGGCGAC
CGAGTTGCTCTTGCCCGGCGTCAATACGGGATAATACCGCGCCACATAGCAGAACTTTAAAAGTGCTCAT
CATTGGAAAACGTTCTTCGGGGCGAAAACTCTCAAGGATCTTACCGCTGTTGAGATCCAGTTCGATGTAA
CCCACTCGTGCACCCAACTGATCTTCAGCATCTTTTACTTTCACCAGCGTTTCTGGGTGAGCAAAAACAG
GAAGGCAAAATGCCGCAAAAAAGGGAATAAGGGCGACACGGAAATGTTGAATACTCATACTCTTCCTTTT
TCAATATTATTGAAGCATTTATCAGGGTTATTGTCTCATGAGCGGATACATATTTGAATGTATTTAGAAA
AATAAACAAATAGGGGTTCCGCGCACATTTCCCCGAAAAGTGCCACCTGACGTCTAAGAAACCATTATTA
TCATGACATTAACCTATAAAAATAGGCGTATCACGAGGCCCTTTCGTCTTCACCTCGAGAAATCATAAAA
AATTTATTTGCTTTGTGAGCGGATAACAATTATAATAGATTCAATTGTGAGCGGATAACAATTTCACACA
GAATTCATTAAAGAGGAGAAATTAACCATGGGACATCACCATCATCACCATCACCATTCAAAAATCGAAG
AAGGTAAACTGGTAATCTGGATTAACGGCGATAAAGGCTATAACGGTCTCGCTGAAGTCGGTAAGAAATT
CGAGAAAGATACCGGAATTAAAGTCACCGTTGAGCATCCGGATAAACTGGAAGAGAAATTCCCACAGGTT
GCGGCAACTGGCGATGGCCCTGACATTATCTTCTGGGCACACGACCGCTTTGGTGGCTACGCTCAATCTG
GCCTGTTGGCTGAAATCACCCCGGACAAAGCGTTCCAGGACAAGCTGTATCCGTTTACCTGGGATGCCGT
ACGTTACAACGGCAAGCTGATTGCTTACCCGATCGCTGTTGAAGCGTTATCGCTGATTTATAACAAAGAT
CTGCTGCCGAACCCGCCAAAAACCTGGGAAGAGATCCCGGCGCTGGATAAAGAACTGAAAGCGAAAGGTA
AGAGCGCGCTGATGTTCAACCTGCAAGAACCGTACTTCACCTGGCCGCTGATTGCTGCTGACGGGGGTTA
TGCGTTCAAGTATGAAAACGGCAAGTACGACATTAAAGACGTGGGCGTGGATAACGCTGGCGCGAAAGCG
GGTCTGACCTTCCTGGTTGACCTGATTAAAAACAAACACATGAATGCAGACACCGATTACTCCATCGCAG
AAGCTGCCTTTAATAAAGGCGAAACAGCGATGACCATCAACGGCCCGTGGGCATGGTCCAACATCGACAC
CAGCAAAGTGAATTATGGTGTAACGGTACTGCCGACCTTCAAGGGTCAACCATCCAAACCGTTCGTTGGC
GTGCTGAGCGCAGGTATTAACGCCGCCAGTCCGAACAAAGAGCTGGCAAAAGAGTTCCTCGAAAACTATC
TGCTGACTGATGAAGGTCTGGAAGCGGTTAATAAAGACAAACCGCTGGGTGCCGTAGCGCTGAAGTCTTA
CGAGGAAGAGTT
